>Addgene plasmid #109851 | pHH0103_NR2E1_Hormone-recep | addgene full sequence | sequence record 214855 | Addgene NGS Result
TTGACAATTAATCATCGGCTCGTATAATGTGTGGAATTGTGAGCGGATAACAATTTCACACAGGAAACAG
CCAGTCCGTTTAGGTGTTTTCACGAGCACTTCACCAACAAGGACCATAGATTATGAAAATCGAAGAACAC
CATCACCATCACCATTCCAGCGGTAAGCTTATGTCCCCTATACTAGGTTATTGGAAAATTAAGGGCCTTG
TGCAACCCACTCGACTTCTTTTGGAATATCTTGAAGAAAAATATGAAGAGCATTTGTATGAGCGCGATGA
AGGTGATAAATGGCGAAACAAAAAGTTTGAATTGGGTTTGGAGTTTCCCAATCTTCCTTATTATATTGAT
GGTGATGTTAAATTAACACAGTCTATGGCCATCATACGTTATATAGCTGACAAGCACAACATGTTGGGTG
GTTGTCCAAAAGAGCGTGCAGAGATTTCAATGCTTGAAGGAGCGGTTTTGGATATTAGATACGGTGTTTC
GAGAATTGCATATAGTAAAGACTTTGAAACTCTCAAAGTTGATTTTCTTAGCAAGCTACCTGAAATGCTG
AAAATGTTCGAAGATCGTTTATGTCATAAAACATATTTAAATGGTGATCATGTAACCCATCCTGACTTCA
TGTTGTATGACGCTCTTGATGTTGTTTTATACATGGACCCAATGTGCCTGGATGCGTTCCCAAAATTAGT
TTGTTTTAAAAAACGTATTGAAGCTATCCCACAAATTGATAAGTACTTGAAATCCAGCAAGTATATAGCA
TGGCCTTTGCAGGGCTGGCAAGCCACGTTTGGTGGTGGCGACCATCCTCCAAAATCGGATCTGGAAGTTC
TGTTCCAGGGGCCCCTGTCCAGCGGTCTGGTTCCGCGTGGTTCCGGTACCGCGGCCCAGCCGGCCGGCCT
GGAACTGGCGGCCGTTTCCACCACGCCGGAACGTCAGACCCTGGTCTCACTGGCTCAACCGACGCCGAAA
TATCCGCATGAAGTGAACGGTACCCCGATGTATCTGTACGAAGTCGCAACGGAATCCGTGTGCGAATCAG
CAGCTCGTCTGCTGTTTATGTCGATTAAATGGGCCAAGAGCGTGCCGGCATTCTCTACCCTGAGTCTGCA
GGATCAACTGATGCTGCTGGAAGACGCCTGGCGCGAACTGTTTGTTCTGGGCATTGCCCAGTGGGCAATC
CCGGTGGATGCTAACACCCTGCTGGCGGTTAGCGGCATGAACGGTGATAATACGGACTCTCAGAAGCTGA
ACAAGATCATCAGTGAAATTCAGGCCCTGCAAGAAGTGGTTGCACGTTTCCGCCAACTGCGCCTGGATGC
TACCGAATTTGCGTGCCTGAAATGTATCGTTACCTTCAAGGCCGTCCCGACGCATAGTGGTTCCGAACTG
CGTTCGTTTCGTAACGCGGCGGCGATTGCGGCGCTGCAGGACGAAGCGCAACTGACCCTGAATTCCTATA
TCCACACCCGTTACCCGACGCAGCCGTGTCGCTTCGGCAAACTGCTGCTGCTGCTGCCGGCGCTGCGTTC
AATTTCGCCGAGCACCATCGAAGAAGTCTTTTTCAAAAAGACCATTGGTAATGTGCCGATCACGCGCCTG
CTGAGCGATATGTACAAAAGCTCTGACATCGCGGCCGCATA
[142 nt withheld, positions 1652-1793]
C
[98 nt withheld, positions 1795-1892]
AGTTTGTACTGGTGACGAAACTCAGTGTCTAGCTAGAGTGGC
[149 nt withheld, positions 1935-2083]
T
[41 nt withheld, positions 2085-2125]
T
[62 nt withheld, positions 2127-2188]
A
[35 nt withheld, positions 2190-2224]
CCTCCCTCAATCGGTTGAATGTCGCCCTTTTGTCTTTGGCGCTGGTAAACCATATGAA
[86 nt withheld, positions 2283-2368]
T
[54 nt withheld, positions 2370-2423]
CTAGCGCCGCCCTATACCTTGTCTGCCTCCCCGCGTTGCGTCGCGGTGCATGGAGCCGGGCCACCTCGAC
CTGAATGGAAGCCGGCGGCACCTCGCTAACGGATTCACCACTCCAAGAATTGGAGCCAATCAATTCTTGC
GGAGAACTGTGAATGCGCAAACCAACCCTTGGCAGAACATATCCATCGCGTCCGCCATCTCCAGCAGCCG
CACGCGGCGCATCTCGGGCAGCGTTGGGTCCTGGCCACGGGTGCGCATGATCGTGCTCCTGTCGTTGAGG
ACCCGGCTAGGCTGGCGGGGTTGCCTTACTGGTTAGCAGAATGAATCACCGATACGCGAGCGAACGTGAA
GCGACTGCTGCTGCAAAACGTCTGCGACCTGAGCAACAACATGAATGGTCTTCGGTTTCCGTGTTTCGTA
AAGTCTGGAAACGCGGAAGTCAGCGCCCTGCACCATTATGTTCCGGATCTGCATCGCAGGATGCTGCTGG
CTACCCTGTGGAACACCTACATCTGTATTAACGAAGCGCTGGCATTGACCCTGAGTGATTTTTCTCTGGT
CCCGCCGCATCCATACCGCCAGTTGTTTACCCTCACAACGTTCCAGTAACCGGGCATGTTCATCATCAGT
AACCCGTATCGTGAGCATCCTCTCTCGTTTCATCGGTATCATTACCCCCATGAACAGAAATCCCCCTTAC
ACGGAGGCATCAGTGACCAAACAGGAAAAAACCGCCCTTAACATGGCCCGCTTTATCAGAAGCCAGACAT
TAACGCTTCTGGAGAAACTCAACGAGCTGGACGCGGATGAACAGGCAGACATCTGTGAATCGCTTCACGA
CCACGCTGATGAGCTTTACCGCAGGATCCGCGAAATTGTAAGCGTTAATATTTTGTTAAAATTCGCGTTA
AATTTTTGTTAAATCAGCTCATTTTTTAACCAATAGGCCGAAATCGGCAAAATCCCTTATAAATCAAAAG
AATAGACCGAGATAGGGT
[37 nt withheld, positions 3422-3458]
AAAGAACGTGGACTCCAACGTCAAAGG
[49 nt withheld, positions 3486-3534]
T
[91 nt withheld, positions 3536-3626]
G
[124 nt withheld, positions 3628-3751]
CGCGGATCCTGCCTCGCGCGTTTCGGTGATGACGGTGAAAACCTCTGACACATGCAGCTCCCGGAGACGG
TCACAGCTTGTCTGTAAGCGGATGCCGGGAGCAGACAAGCCCGTCAGGGCGCGTCAGCGGGTGTTGGCGG
GTGTCGGGGCGCAGCCATGACCCAGTCACGTAGCGATAGCGGAGTGTATACTGGCTTAACTATGCGGCAT
CAGAGCAGATTGTACTGAGAGTGCACCATATGCGGTGTGAAATACCGCACAGATGCGTAAGGAGAAAATA
CCGCATCAGGCGCTCTTCCGCTTCCTCGCTCACTGACTCGCTGCGCTCGGTCGTTCGGCTGCGGCGAGCG
GTATCAGCTCACTCAAAGGCGGTAATACGGTTATCCACAGAATCAGGGGATAACGCAGGAAAGAACATGT
GAGCAAAAGGCCAGCAAAAGGCCAGGAACCGTAAAAAGGCCGCGTTGCTGGCGTTTTTCCATAGGCTCCG
CCCCCCTGACGAGCATCACAAAAATCGACGCTCAAGTCAGAGGTGGCGAAACCCGACAGGACTATAAAGA
TACCAGGGTTTCCCCCTGGAAGCTCCCTCGTGCGCTCTCCTGTTCCGACCCTGCCGCTTACCGGATACCT
GTCCGCCTTTCTCCCTTCGGGAAGCGTGGCGCTTTCTCATAGCTCACGCTGTAGGTATCTCAGTTCGGTG
TAGGTCGTTCGCTCCAAGCTGGGCTGTGTGCACGAACCCCCCGTTCAGCCCGACCGCTGCGCCTTATCCG
GTAACTATCGTCTTGAGTCCAACCCGGTAAGACACGACTTATCGCCACTGGCAGCAGCCACTGGTAACAG
GATTAGCAGAGCGAGGTATGTAGGCGGTGCTACAGAGTTCTTGAAGTGGTGGCCTAACTACGGCTACACT
AGAAGGACAGTATTTGGTATCTGCGCTCTGCTGAAGCCAGTTACCTTCGGAAAAAGAGTTGGTAGCTCTT
GATCCGGCAAACAAACCACCGCTGGTAGCGGTGGTTTTTTTGTTTGCAAGCAGCAGATTACGCGCAGAAA
AAAAGGATCTCAAGAAGATCCTTTGATCTTTTCTACGGGGTCTGACGCTCAGTGGAACGAAAACTCACGT
TAAGGGATTTTGGTCATGAGATTATCAAAAAGGATCTTCACCTAGATCCTTTTAAATTAAAAATGAAGTT
TTAAATCAATCTAAAGTATATATGAGTAAACTTGGTCTGACAGTTACCAATGCTTAATCAGTGAGGCACC
TATCTCAGCGATCTGTCTATTTCGTTCATCCATAGTTGCCTGACTCCCCGTCGTGTAGATAACTACGATA
CGGGAGGGCTTACCATCTGGCCCCAGTGCTGCAATGATACCGCGAGACCCACGCTCACCGGCTCCAGATT
TATCAGCAATAAACCAGCCAGCCGGAAGGGCCGAGCGCAGAAGTGGTCCTGCAACTTTATCCGCCTCCAT
CCAGTCTATTAATTGTTGCCGGGAAGCTAGAGTAAGTAGTTCGCCAGTTAATAGTTTGCGCAACGTTGTT
GCCATTGCTGCAGGCATCGTGGTGTCACGCTCGTCGTTTGGTATGGCTTCATTCAGCTCCGGTTCCCAAC
GATCAAGGCGAGTTACATGATCCCCCATGTTGTGCAAAAAAGCGGTTAGCTCCTTCGGTCCTCCGATCGT
TGTCAGAAGTAAGTTGGCCGCAGTGTTATCACTCATGGTTATGGCAGCACTGCATAATTCTCTTACTGTC
ATGCCATCCGTAAGATGCTTTTCTGTGACTGGTGAGTACTCAACCAAGTCATTCTGAGAATAGTGTATGC
GGCGACCGAGTTGCTCTTGCCCGGCGTCAACACGGGATAATACCGCGCCACATAGCAGAACTTTAAAAGT
GCTCATCATTGGAAAACGTTCTTCGGGGCGAAAACTCTCAAGGATCTTACCGCTGTTGAGATCCAGTTCG
ATGTAACCCACTCGTGCACCCAACTGATCTTCAGCATCTTTTACTTTCACCAGCGTTTCTGGGTGAGCAA
AAACAGGAAGGCAAAATGCCGCAAAAAAGGGAATAAGGGCGACACGGAAATGTTGAATACTCATACTCTT
CCTTTTTCAATATTATTGAAGCATTTATCAGGGTTATTGTCTCATGAGCGGATACATATTTGAATGTATT
TAGAAAAATAAACAAATAGGGGTTCCGCGCACATTTCCCCGAAAAGTGCCACCTGACGTCTAAGAAACCA
TTATTATCATGACATTAACCTATAAAAATAGGCGTATCACGAGGCCCTTTCGTCTTCAAGAATTCCCGAC
ACCATCGAATGGTGCAAAACCTTTCGCGGTATGGCATGATAGCGCCCGGAAGAGAGTCAATTCAGGGTGG
TGAATGTGAAACCAGTAACGTTATACGATGTCGCAGAGTATGCCGGTGTCTCTTATCAGACCGTTTCCCG
CGTGGTGAACCAGGCCAGCCACGTTTCTGCGAAAACGCGGGAAAAAGTGGAAGCGGCGATGGCGGAGCTG
AATTACATTCCCAACCGCGTGGCACAACAACTGGCGGGCAAACAGTCGTTGCTGATTGGCGTTGCCACCT
CCAGTCTGGCCCTGCACGCGCCGTCGCAAATTGTCGCGGCGATTAAATCTCGCGCCGATCAACTGGGTGC
CAGCGTGGTGGTGTCGATGGTAGAACGAAGCGGCGTCGAAGCCTGTAAAGCGGCGGTGCACAATCTTCTC
GCGCAACGCGTCAGTGGGCTGATCATTAACTATCCGCTGGATGACCAGGATGCCATTGCTGTGGAAGCTG
CCTGCACTAATGTTCCGGCGTTATTTCTTGATGTCTCTGACCAGACACCCATCAACAGTATTATTTTCTC
CCATGAAGACGGTACGCGACTGGGCGTGGAGCATCTGGTCGCATTGGGTCACCAGCAAATCGCGCTGTTA
GCGGGCCCATTAAGTTCTGTCTCGGCGCGTCTGCGTCTGGCTGGCTGGCATAAATATCTCACTCGCAATC
AAATTCAGCCGATAGCGGAACGGGAAGGCGACTGGAGTGCCATGTCCGGTTTTCAACAAACCATGCAAAT
GCTGAATGAGGGCATCGTTCCCACTGCGATGCTGGTTGCCAACGATCAGATGGCGCTGGGCGCAATGCGC
GCCATTACCGAGTCCGGGCTGCGCGTTGGTGCGGATATCTCGGTAGTGGGATACGACGATACCGAAGACA
GCTCATGTTATATCCCGCCGTTAACCACCATCAAACAGGATTTTCGCCTGCTGGGGCAAACCAGCGTGGA
CCGCTTGCTGCAACTCTCTCAGGGCCAGGCGGTGAAGGGCAATCAGCTGTTGCCCGTCTCACTGGTGAAA
AGAAAAACCACCCTGGCGCCCAATACGCAAACCGCCTCTCCCCGCGCGTTGGCCGATTCATTAATGCAGC
TGGCACGACAGGTTTCCCGACTGGAAAGCGGGCAGTGAGCGCAACGCAATTAATGTAAGTTAGCTCACTC
ATTAGGCACAATTCTCATGTTTGACAGCTTATCATCGACTGCACGGTGCACCAATGCTTCTGGCGTCAGG
CAGCCATCGGAAGCTGTGGTATGGCTGTGCAGGTCGTAAATCACTGCATAATTCGTGTCGCTCAAGGCGC
ACTCCCGTTCTGGATAATGTTTTTTGCGCCGACATCATAACGGTTCTGGCAAATATTCTGAAATGAGCTG
Features (pLannotate 1.2.2; 21 found; start..end, strand, type, name):
      1..29      +  promoter       tac promoter: strong E. coli promoter; hybrid between the trp and lac UV5 promoters
     37..53      +  protein_bind   lac operator: The lac repressor binds to the lac operator to inhibit transcription in E. coli. This inhibition can be relieved by adding lactose or isopropyl-β-D-thiogalactopyranoside (IPTG). lac repressor encoded by lacI
    138..155     +  CDS            6xHis: 6xHis affinity tag
    171..824     +  CDS            GST26_SCHJA: Experimental evidence at protein level: Swiss-Prot protein existence level 1. GST isoenzymes appear to play a central role in the parasite detoxification system. Other functions are also suspected including a role in increasing the solubility of haematin in the parasite gut. From Schistosoma japonicum (Blood fluke).
    888..1640    +  CDS            NR2E1 (fragment): NR2E1_HUMAN - Also known as TLX. Experimental evidence at protein level: Swiss-Prot protein existence level 1. Orphan receptor that binds DNA as a monomer to hormone response elements (HRE) containing an extended core motif half-site sequence 5'-AAGGTCA-3' in which the 5' flanking nucleotides participate in determining receptor specificity (By similarity). May be required to pattern anterior brain differentiation. Involved in the regulation of retinal development and essential for vision. During retinogenesis, regulates PTEN-Cyclin D expression via binding to the promoter region of PTEN and su
   1656..1703    +  terminator     fd terminator (sequence withheld): central terminator from bacteriophage fd (Otsuka and Kunisawa, 1982)
   1708..1920    +  CDS            M13 gene III (fragment) (sequence partly withheld): pIII; III; minor coat protein
   1935..2405    +  CDS            M13 gene III (fragment) (sequence partly withheld): pIII; III; minor coat protein
   2427..2497    +  CDS            TcR (fragment): tetracycline efflux protein; tet; confers resistance to tetracycline
   2739..3119    -  CDS            YPB1_ECOLX: Protein predicted: Swiss-Prot protein existence level 4. From Escherichia coli.
   3136..3287    +  CDS            rop (fragment): Rop protein, which maintains plasmids at low copy number; rop
   3323..3751    -  rep_origin     f1 ori (sequence partly withheld): f1 bacteriophage origin of replication; arrow indicates direction of (+) strand synthesis
   3760..3799    +  CDS            rop (fragment): Rop protein, which maintains plasmids at low copy number; rop
   3901..4041    +  misc_feature   bom: basis of mobility region from pBR322
   4227..4814    -  rep_origin     ori: high-copy-number ColE1/pMB1/pBR322/pUC origin of replication
   4985..5845    -  CDS            AmpR: β-lactamase; bla; confers resistance to ampicillin, carbenicillin, and related antibiotics
   5846..5950    -  promoter       AmpR promoter: bla
   6059..6136    +  promoter       lacIq promoter: lacI (mutant); In the lacIq allele, a single base change in the promoter boosts expression of the lacI gene about 10-fold.
   6137..7219    +  CDS            lacI: lac repressor; lacI; The lac repressor binds to the lac operator to inhibit transcription in E. coli. This inhibition can be relieved by adding lactose or isopropyl-β-D-thiogalactopyranoside (IPTG).
   7232..7253    +  protein_bind   CAP binding site: CAP binding activates transcription in the presence of cAMP. E. coli catabolite activator protein
   7272..7289    +  promoter       tet promoter (fragment): E. coli promoter for tetracycline efflux protein gene
