[The description below was written by a language model from this plasmid's Addgene catalogue record and pLannotate feature annotations shown in this document.]
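Description:
pHH0103_NR2E1_Hormone-recep is a 7,461 nt bacterial expression plasmid built on the pHH0103 backbone for producing and purifying a domain of the human orphan nuclear receptor NR2E1 (also known as TLX) in E. coli. The insert, placed between SfiI and NotI cloning sites, is annotated as an NR2E1 fragment of about 750 bp; the construct name indicates that it corresponds to the hormone-receptor (ligand-binding type) domain rather than the full-length protein. It lies downstream of a 6xHis tag and Schistosoma japonicum glutathione S-transferase. This layout suggests an N-terminally His- and GST-tagged fusion that can be captured on metal-chelate or glutathione resins, although the reading frame across the junctions cannot be confirmed from the feature table alone.

Expression is driven by the strong hybrid tac promoter with an adjacent lac operator. The plasmid carries its own lacI gene under the lacIq promoter, so transcription is repressed until induced with IPTG. A bacteriophage fd terminator follows the insert. Beyond it lie fragments of M13 gene III, which look like remnants of a phage-display phagemid ancestor and sit after the terminator, so they are not expected to be part of the expressed protein. Other leftovers include short tetracycline-resistance and tet promoter fragments, and a rop gene that appears split by the f1 origin.

The plasmid replicates from a ColE1/pBR322-type origin with a bom site, is recorded as low copy, and is selected with ampicillin through β-lactamase. The f1 origin would allow single-stranded DNA production with helper phage. The associated publication title links the construct to a large-scale survey of ligands for peptide recognition modules.
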