Addgene plasmid #109851: pHH0103_NR2E1_Hormone-recep
Purpose: Protein expression and purification of NR2E1_Hormone-recep
Depositing lab: Sachdev Sidhu. Depositing organization: University of Toronto. Publication: Large-scale survey and database of high affinity ligands for peptide recognition modules. Teyra J, Kelil A, Jain S, Helmy M, Jajodia R, Hooda Y, Gu J, D'Cruz AA, Nicholson SE, Min J, Sudol M, Kim PM, Bader GD, Sidhu SS. Mol Syst Biol. 2020 Dec;16(12):e9310. doi: 10.15252/msb.20199310. PubMed 33438817.
Backbone
  Vector backbone: pHH0103
  Vector type: Bacterial Expression
Growth in bacteria
  Bacterial resistance: Ampicillin, 100 μg/mL
  Growth temperature: 37°C
  Growth strain: DH5alpha
  Copy number: Low Copy
Gene/Insert
  Gene/Insert name: NR2E1_Hormone-recep
  Species: H. sapiens (human)
  Entrez Gene: NR2E1 (a.k.a. TLL, TLX, XTLL)
  Cloning method: Restriction Enzyme; 5′ cloning site Sfi1 (unknown if destroyed); 3′ cloning site Not1 (unknown if destroyed)
Terms and licenses: Academic/Nonprofit Terms; Industry Terms: Not Available to Industry
How to cite: pHH0103_NR2E1_Hormone-recep was a gift from Sachdev Sidhu (Addgene plasmid # 109851 ; http://n2t.net/addgene:109851 ; RRID:Addgene_109851)
