>Addgene plasmid #109851 | pHH0103_NR2E1_Hormone-recep | depositor partial sequence | sequence record 206803 | pHH0103_NR2E1_Hormone-recep sequence 756 bps
GGCCCAGCCGGCCGGCCTGGAACTGGCGGCCGTTTCCACCACGCCGGAACGTCAGACCCTGGTCTCACTG
GCTCAACCGACGCCGAAATATCCGCATGAAGTGAACGGTACCCCGATGTATCTGTACGAAGTCGCAACGG
AATCCGTGTGCGAATCAGCAGCTCGTCTGCTGTTTATGTCGATTAAATGGGCCAAGAGCGTGCCGGCATT
CTCTACCCTGAGTCTGCAGGATCAACTGATGCTGCTGGAAGACGCCTGGCGCGAACTGTTTGTTCTGGGC
ATTGCCCAGTGGGCAATCCCGGTGGATGCTAACACCCTGCTGGCGGTTAGCGGCATGAACGGTGATAATA
CGGACTCTCAGAAGCTGAACAAGATCATCAGTGAAATTCAGGCCCTGCAAGAAGTGGTTGCACGTTTCCG
CCAACTGCGCCTGGATGCTACCGAATTTGCGTGCCTGAAATGTATCGTTACCTTCAAGGCCGTCCCGACG
CATAGTGGTTCCGAACTGCGTTCGTTTCGTAACGCGGCGGCGATTGCGGCGCTGCAGGACGAAGCGCAAC
TGACCCTGAATTCCTATATCCACACCCGTTACCCGACGCAGCCGTGTCGCTTCGGCAAACTGCTGCTGCT
GCTGCCGGCGCTGCGTTCAATTTCGCCGAGCACCATCGAAGAAGTCTTTTTCAAAAAGACCATTGGTAAT
GTGCCGATCACGCGCCTGCTGAGCGATATGTACAAAAGCTCTGACATCGCGGCCGC
